[The description below was written by a language model from this plasmid's Addgene catalogue record and pLannotate feature annotations shown in this document.]
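Description:
pc3XB-ZF95 is a mammalian expression-type plasmid built on pc3XB, a modified version of Invitrogen's pcDNA3, and it carries a single engineered zinc finger module as a roughly 90 bp insert. It belongs to the Zinc Finger Consortium Modular Assembly Kit v1.0, a standardized reagent set for building zinc finger nucleases by modular assembly. According to the depositor, ZF95 derives from the Barbas module set and recognizes the DNA triplet CCG. The automated annotation labels the insert region as a fragment of mouse Znf22. This is most likely just a homology hit to the conserved C2H2 zinc finger framework rather than the true origin of the module. The finger sits between XbaI and BamHI sites, both of which are retained, which fits its role as a building block that can be excised and joined to other fingers to form multi-finger arrays targeting longer sequences.

The insert lies downstream of the CMV immediate early enhancer and promoter and a T7 promoter (which also serves as the sequencing primer site), and is followed by the bovine growth hormone polyadenylation signal. A separate cassette uses the SV40 early promoter to drive the neomycin phosphotransferase gene, terminated by the SV40 poly(A) signal, allowing G418 selection in mammalian cells. In bacteria, the plasmid is maintained through a high-copy ColE1/pUC-type origin and selected with ampicillin via the β-lactamase gene. An f1 origin is also present, which permits single-stranded DNA production. Small annotated fragments such as the HIV-1 LTR, ble, lacI and bom appear to be backbone remnants or partial sequence matches with no evident functional role.
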