Addgene plasmid #13229: pc3XB-ZF95
Depositing lab: Daniel Voytas. Depositing organization: Iowa State University. Publication: Standardized reagents and protocols for engineering zinc finger nucleases by modular assembly. Wright DA, Thibodeau-Beganny S, Sander JD, Winfrey RJ, Hirsh AS, Eichtinger M, Fu F, Porteus MH, Dobbs D, Voytas DF, Joung JK. Nat Protoc. 2006;1(3):1637-52. doi: 10.1038/nprot.2006.259 PubMed 17406455.
Backbone
  Vector backbone: pc3XB
  Backbone manufacturer: Modified Invitrogen pcDNA3
  Backbone size w/o insert (bp): 5400
  Vector type: Mammalian Expression
  Selectable markers: Neomycin (select with G418)
Growth in bacteria
  Bacterial resistance: Ampicillin, 100 μg/mL
  Growth temperature: 37°C
  Growth strain: XL1 Blue
  Copy number: High Copy
Gene/Insert
  Gene/Insert name: ZF95
  Insert size (bp): 90
  Cloning method: Restriction Enzyme; 5′ cloning site XbaI (not destroyed); 3′ cloning site BamHI (not destroyed)
  Sequencing primers: 5′ T7
Terms and licenses: Academic/Nonprofit Terms; Industry Terms: Not Available to Industry
Depositor comments: Part of the Zinc Finger Consortium Modular Assembly Kit v1.0. Finger protein sequence: PGEKPYKCPECGKSFSRNDTLTEHQRTH. Target DNA sequence: CCG. This zinc finger is derived from the Barbas module set.
How to cite: pc3XB-ZF95 was a gift from Daniel Voytas (Addgene plasmid # 13229 ; http://n2t.net/addgene:13229 ; RRID:Addgene_13229)
