Features (pLannotate 1.2.2; 20 found; start..end, strand, type, name):
     28..80      -  misc_feature   bom (fragment): basis of mobility region from pBR322
    235..614     +  enhancer       CMV enhancer: human cytomegalovirus immediate early enhancer
    615..818     +  promoter       CMV promoter: human cytomegalovirus (CMV) immediate early promoter
    814..847     +  LTR            5' LTR (truncated) (fragment): truncated 5' long terminal repeat (LTR) from HIV-1
    863..881     +  promoter       T7 promoter: promoter for bacteriophage T7 RNA polymerase
    927..1019    +  CDS            Znf22 (fragment): ZNF22_MOUSE - Also known as Krox25, Krox26, Zfp422. Experimental evidence at protein level: Swiss-Prot protein existence level 1. Binds DNA through the consensus sequence 5'-CAATG-3'. May be involved in transcriptional regulation and may play a role in tooth formation. From Mus musculus (Mouse).
   1062..1286    +  polyA_signal   bGH poly(A) signal: bovine growth hormone polyadenylation signal
   1290..1311    +  promoter       SV40 promoter (fragment): SV40 enhancer and early promoter
   1332..1760    +  rep_origin     f1 ori (sequence partly withheld): f1 bacteriophage origin of replication; arrow indicates direction of (+) strand synthesis
   1774..2103    +  promoter       SV40 promoter: SV40 enhancer and early promoter
   2174..2965    +  CDS            neo: KKA2_KLEPN - Also known as kan, nptII. Experimental evidence at protein level: Swiss-Prot protein existence level 1. Resistance to kanamycin, neomycin, paromomycin, ribostamycin, butirosin and gentamicin B. From Klebsiella pneumoniae.
   2989..3147    +  CDS            ble (fragment): BLE_KLEPN - Experimental evidence at protein level: Swiss-Prot protein existence level 1. Binding protein with a strong affinity to the bleomycin family of antibiotics. Binds to CL990; an antimitotic-antibiotic compound. From Klebsiella pneumoniae.
   3142..3263    +  polyA_signal   SV40 poly(A) signal: SV40 polyadenylation signal
   3336..3352    -  protein_bind   lac operator: The lac repressor binds to the lac operator to inhibit transcription in E. coli. This inhibition can be relieved by adding lactose or isopropyl-β-D-thiogalactopyranoside (IPTG). lac repressor encoded by lacI
   3360..3390    -  promoter       lac promoter: promoter for the E. coli lac operon
   3405..3426    -  protein_bind   CAP binding site: CAP binding activates transcription in the presence of cAMP. E. coli catabolite activator protein
   3439..3531    -  CDS            lacI (fragment): lac repressor; lacI; The lac repressor binds to the lac operator to inhibit transcription in E. coli. This inhibition can be relieved by adding lactose or isopropyl-β-D-thiogalactopyranoside (IPTG).
   3714..4299    -  rep_origin     ori: high-copy-number ColE1/pMB1/pBR322/pUC origin of replication
   4470..5330    -  CDS            AmpR: β-lactamase; bla; confers resistance to ampicillin, carbenicillin, and related antibiotics
   5331..5435    -  promoter       AmpR promoter: bla
>Addgene plasmid #13229 | pc3XB-ZF95 | depositor full sequence | sequence record 7578 | Author sequence
GACGGATCGGGAGATCTCCCGATCCCCTATGGTGCACTCTCAGTACAATCTGCTCTGATGCCGCATAGTT
AAGCCAGTATCTGCTCCCTGCTTGTGTGTTGGAGGTCGCTGAGTAGTGCGCGAGCAAAATTTAAGCTACA
ACAAGGCAAGGCTTGACCGACAATTGCATGAAGAATCTGCTTAGGGTTAGGCGTTTTGCGCTGCTTCGCG
ATGTACGGGCCAGATATACGCGTTGACATTGATTATTGACTAGTTATTAATAGTAATCAATTACGGGGTC
ATTAGTTCATAGCCCATATATGGAGTTCCGCGTTACATAACTTACGGTAAATGGCCCGCCTGGCTGACCG
CCCAACGACCCCCGCCCATTGACGTCAATAATGACGTATGTTCCCATAGTAACGCCAATAGGGACTTTCC
ATTGACGTCAATGGGTGGAGTATTTACGGTAAACTGCCCACTTGGCAGTACATCAAGTGTATCATATGCC
AAGTACGCCCCCTATTGACGTCAATGACGGTAAATGGCCCGCCTGGCATTATGCCCAGTACATGACCTTA
TGGGACTTTCCTACTTGGCAGTACATCTACGTATTAGTCATCGCTATTACCATGGTGATGCGGTTTTGGC
AGTACATCAATGGGCGTGGATAGCGGTTTGACTCACGGGGATTTCCAAGTCTCCACCCCATTGACGTCAA
TGGGAGTTTGTTTTGGCACCAAAATCAACGGGACTTTCCAAAATGTCGTAACAACTCCGCCCCATTGACG
CAAATGGGCGGTAGGCGTGTACGGTGGGAGGTCTATATAAGCAGAGCTCTCTGGCTAACTAGAGAACCCA
CTGCTTACTGGCTTATCGAAATTAATACGACTCACTATAGGGAGACCCAAGCTGGCTAGCGTTTAAACGG
GCCCTCTAGACCCGGGGAGAAGCCTTACAAATGCCCAGAATGTGGAAAGAGTTTTAGCAGGAATGATACC
CTCACAGAACACCAGAGAACACATACCGGTGGATCCTCTGCACAGTAGTAAGCTTAAGTTTAAACCGCTG
ATCAGCCTCGACTGTGCCTTCTAGTTGCCAGCCATCTGTTGTTTGCCCCTCCCCCGTGCCTTCCTTGACC
CTGGAAGGTGCCACTCCCACTGTCCTTTCCTAATAAAATGAGGAAATTGCATCGCATTGTCTGAGTAGGT
GTCATTCTATTCTGGGGGGTGGGGTGGGGCAGGACAGCAAGGGGGAGGATTGGGAAGACAATAGCAGGCA
TGCTGGGGATGCGGTGGGCTCTATGGCTTCTGAGGCGGAAAGAACCAGCTGGGGCTCTAGGGGGTATCCC
C
[124 nt withheld, positions 1332-1455]
C
[91 nt withheld, positions 1457-1547]
A
[49 nt withheld, positions 1549-1597]
CCTTTGACGTTGGAGTCCACGTTCTTT
[37 nt withheld, positions 1625-1661]
ACCCTATCTCGGTCTATTCTTTTGATTTATAAGGGATTTTGCCGATTTCGGCCTATTGGTTAAAAAATGA
GCTGATTTAACAAAAATTTAACGCGAATTAATTCTGTGGAATGTGTGTCAGTTAGGGTGTGGAAAGTCCC
CAGGCTCCCCAGCAGGCAGAAGTATGCAAAGCATGCATCTCAATTAGTCAGCAACCAGGTGTGGAAAGTC
CCCAGGCTCCCCAGCAGGCAGAAGTATGCAAAGCATGCATCTCAATTAGTCAGCAACCATAGTCCCGCCC
CTAACTCCGCCCATCCCGCCCCTAACTCCGCCCAGTTCCGCCCATTCTCCGCCCCATGGCTGACTAATTT
TTTTTATTTATGCAGAGGCCGAGGCCGCCTCTGCCTCTGAGCTATTCCAGAAGTAGTGAGGAGGCTTTTT
TGGAGGCCTAGGCTTTTGCAAAAAGCTCCCGGCCGGGAGCTTGTATATCCATTTTCGGATCTGATCAAGA
GACAGGATGAGGATCGTTTCGCATGATTGAACAAGATGGATTGCACGCAGGTTCTCCGGCCGCTTGGGTG
GAGAGGCTATTCGGCTATGACTGGGCACAACAGACAATCGGCTGCTCTGATGCCGCCGTGTTCCGGCTGT
CAGCGCAGGGGCGCCCGGTTCTTTTTGTCAAGACCGACCTGTCCGGTGCCCTGAATGAACTGCAGGACGA
GGCAGCGCGGCTATCGTGGCTGGCCACGACGGGCGTTCCTTGCGCAGCTGTGCTCGACGTTGTCACTGAA
GCGGGAAGGGACTGGCTGCTATTGGGCGAAGTGCCGGGGCAGGATCTCCTGTCATCTCACCTTGCTCCTG
CCGAGAAAGTATCCATCATGGCTGATGCAATGCGGCGGCTGCATACGCTTGATCCGGCTACCTGCCCATT
CGACCACCAAGCGAAACATCGCATCGAGCGAGCACGTACTCGGATGGAAGCCGGTCTTGTCGATCAGGAT
GATCTGGACGAAGAGCATCAGGGGCTCGCGCCAGCCGAACTGTTCGCCAGGCTCAAGGCGCGCATGCCCG
ACGGCGAGGATCTCGTCGTGACCCATGGCGATGCCTGCTTGCCGAATATCATGGTGGAAAATGGCCGCTT
TTCTGGATTCATCGACTGTGGCCGGCTGGGTGTGGCGGACCGCTATCAGGACATAGCGTTGGCTACCCGT
GATATTGCTGAAGAGCTTGGCGGCGAATGGGCTGACCGCTTCCTCGTGCTTTACGGTATCGCCGCTCCCG
ATTCGCAGCGCATCGCCTTCTATCGCCTTCTTGACGAGTTCTTCTGAGCGGGACTCTGGGGTTCGAAATG
ACCGACCAAGCGACGCCCAACCTGCCATCACGAGATTTCGATTCCACCGCCGCCTTCTATGAAAGGTTGG
GCTTCGGAATCGTTTTCCGGGACGCCGGCTGGATGATCCTCCAGCGCGGGGATCTCATGCTGGAGTTCTT
CGCCCACCCCAACTTGTTTATTGCAGCTTATAATGGTTACAAATAAAGCAATAGCATCACAAATTTCACA
AATAAAGCATTTTTTTCACTGCATTCTAGTTGTGGTTTGTCCAAACTCATCAATGTATCTTATCATGTCT
GTATACCGTCGACCTCTAGCTAGAGCTTGGCGTAATCATGGTCATAGCTGTTTCCTGTGTGAAATTGTTA
TCCGCTCACAATTCCACACAACATACGAGCCGGAAGCATAAAGTGTAAAGCCTGGGGTGCCTAATGAGTG
AGCTAACTCACATTAATTGCGTTGCGCTCACTGCCCGCTTTCCAGTCGGGAAACCTGTCGTGCCAGCTGC
ATTAATGAATCGGCCAACGCGCGGGGAGAGGCGGTTTGCGTATTGGGCGCTCTTCCGCTTCCTCGCTCAC
TGACTCGCTGCGCTCGGTCGTTCGGCTGCGGCGAGCGGTATCAGCTCACTCAAAGGCGGTAATACGGTTA
TCCACAGAATCAGGGGATAACGCAGGAAAGAACATGTGAGCAAAAGGCCAGCAAAAGGCCAGGAACCGTA
AAAAGGCCGCGTTGCTGGCGTTTTTCCATAGGCTCCGCCCCCCTGACGAGCATCACAAAAATCGACGCTC
AAGTCAGAGGTGGCGAAACCCGACAGGACTATAAAGATACCAGGCGTTTCCCCCTGGAAGCTCCCTCGTG
CGCTCTCCTGTTCCGACCCTGCCGCTTACCGGATACCTGTCCGCCTTTCTCCCTTCGGGAAGCGTGGCGC
TTTCTCATAGCTCACGCTGTAGGTATCTCAGTTCGGTGTAGGTCGTTCGCTCCAAGCTGGGCTGTGTGCA
CGAACCCCCCGTTCAGCCCGACCGCTGCGCCTTATCCGGTAACTATCGTCTTGAGTCCAACCCGGTAAGA
CACGACTTATCGCCACTGGCAGCAGCCACTGGTAACAGGATTAGCAGAGCGAGGTATGTAGGCGGTGCTA
CAGAGTTCTTGAAGTGGTGGCCTAACTACGGCTACACTAGAAGAACAGTATTTGGTATCTGCGCTCTGCT
GAAGCCAGTTACCTTCGGAAAAAGAGTTGGTAGCTCTTGATCCGGCAAACAAACCACCGCTGGTAGCGGT
TTTTTTGTTTGCAAGCAGCAGATTACGCGCAGAAAAAAAGGATCTCAAGAAGATCCTTTGATCTTTTCTA
CGGGGTCTGACGCTCAGTGGAACGAAAACTCACGTTAAGGGATTTTGGTCATGAGATTATCAAAAAGGAT
CTTCACCTAGATCCTTTTAAATTAAAAATGAAGTTTTAAATCAATCTAAAGTATATATGAGTAAACTTGG
TCTGACAGTTACCAATGCTTAATCAGTGAGGCACCTATCTCAGCGATCTGTCTATTTCGTTCATCCATAG
TTGCCTGACTCCCCGTCGTGTAGATAACTACGATACGGGAGGGCTTACCATCTGGCCCCAGTGCTGCAAT
GATACCGCGAGACCCACGCTCACCGGCTCCAGATTTATCAGCAATAAACCAGCCAGCCGGAAGGGCCGAG
CGCAGAAGTGGTCCTGCAACTTTATCCGCCTCCATCCAGTCTATTAATTGTTGCCGGGAAGCTAGAGTAA
GTAGTTCGCCAGTTAATAGTTTGCGCAACGTTGTTGCCATTGCTACAGGCATCGTGGTGTCACGCTCGTC
GTTTGGTATGGCTTCATTCAGCTCCGGTTCCCAACGATCAAGGCGAGTTACATGATCCCCCATGTTGTGC
AAAAAAGCGGTTAGCTCCTTCGGTCCTCCGATCGTTGTCAGAAGTAAGTTGGCCGCAGTGTTATCACTCA
TGGTTATGGCAGCACTGCATAATTCTCTTACTGTCATGCCATCCGTAAGATGCTTTTCTGTGACTGGTGA
GTACTCAACCAAGTCATTCTGAGAATAGTGTATGCGGCGACCGAGTTGCTCTTGCCCGGCGTCAATACGG
GATAATACCGCGCCACATAGCAGAACTTTAAAAGTGCTCATCATTGGAAAACGTTCTTCGGGGCGAAAAC
TCTCAAGGATCTTACCGCTGTTGAGATCCAGTTCGATGTAACCCACTCGTGCACCCAACTGATCTTCAGC
ATCTTTTACTTTCACCAGCGTTTCTGGGTGAGCAAAAACAGGAAGGCAAAATGCCGCAAAAAAGGGAATA
AGGGCGACACGGAAATGTTGAATACTCATACTCTTCCTTTTTCAATATTATTGAAGCATTTATCAGGGTT
ATTGTCTCATGAGCGGATACATATTTGAATGTATTTAGAAAAATAAACAAATAGGGGTTCCGCGCACATT
TCCCCGAAAAGTGCCACCTGACGTC
