>Addgene plasmid #13229 | pc3XB-ZF95 | addgene partial sequence | sequence record 19613 | CMV-F 5'-CGCAAATGGGCGGTAGGCGTG-3'
AGCTCTCTGGCTAACTAGAGAACCCACTGCTTACTGGCTTATCGAAATTAATACGACTCACTATAGGGAG
ACCCAAGCTGGCTAGCGTTTAAACGGGCCCTCTAGACCCGGGGAGAAGCCTTACAAATGCCCAGAATGTG
GAAAGAGTTTTAGCAGGAATGATACCCTCACAGAACACCAGAGAACACATACCGGTGGATCCTCTGCACA
GTAGTAAGCTTAAGTTTAAACCGCTGATCAGCCTCGACTGTGCCTTCTAGTTGCCAGCCATCTGTTGTTT
GCCCCTCCCCCGTGCCTTCCTTGACCCTGGAAGGTGCCACTCCCACTGTCCTTTCCTAATAAAATGAGGA
AATTGCATCGCATTGTCTGAGTAGGTGTCATTCTATTCTGGGGGGTGGGGTGGGGCAGGACAGCAAGGGG
GAGGATTGGGAAGACAATAGCAGGCATGCTGGGGATGCGGTGGGCTCTATGGCTTCTGAGGCGGAAAGAA
CCAGCTGGGGCTCTAGGGGGTATCCCC
[101 nt withheld, positions 518-618]
GTCCCTTCCTTTCTCGCCACGTTCGC
